Addgene plasmid #165043: RPL13A_PQR_mScarlet_NOL_LoxP_PQR_zeo_PQR_MCS_RPL13A-3'UTR
Purpose: Repair template for CAS9 complex genome editing
Depositing lab: Brian Chen. Depositing organization: Research Institute of the McGill University Health Centre. Publication: Generating stable cell lines with quantifiable protein production using CRISPR/Cas9-mediated knock-in. Lo CA, Greben AW, Chen BE. Biotechniques. 2017 Apr 1;62(4):165-174. doi: 10.2144/000114534. PubMed 28403807.
Backbone
  Vector backbone: puc19 without a promoter for the insert
  Vector type: Bacterial Expression
Growth in bacteria
  Bacterial resistance: Ampicillin, 100 μg/mL
  Growth temperature: 37°C
  Growth strain: DH5alpha
  Copy number: High Copy
Gene/Insert
  Gene/Insert name: RPL13A
  Species: H. sapiens (human)
  Entrez Gene: RPL13A (a.k.a. L13A, TSTA1, uL13)
Terms and licenses: Academic/Nonprofit Terms; Industry Terms: Not Available to Industry
How to cite: RPL13A_PQR_mScarlet_NOL_LoxP_PQR_zeo_PQR_MCS_RPL13A-3'UTR was a gift from Brian Chen (Addgene plasmid # 165043 ; http://n2t.net/addgene:165043 ; RRID:Addgene_165043)
