[The description below was written by a language model from this plasmid's Addgene catalogue record and pLannotate feature annotations shown in this document.]
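Description:
RPL13A_PQR_mScarlet_NOL_LoxP_PQR_zeo_PQR_MCS_RPL13A-3'UTR is a promoterless homology-directed repair template for Cas9-mediated knock-in at the human RPL13A locus. It is built on a pUC19-derived backbone and is propagated in E. coli as a high-copy plasmid through the ColE1/pUC origin, with ampicillin selection from the β-lactamase gene. Although catalogued as a bacterial expression vector, it carries no promoter for the insert. The payload is meant to be expressed only after in-frame integration, when it comes under control of the endogenous RPL13A promoter.

The annotated left arm is genomic RPL13A sequence. It contains several coding exon fragments separated by introns that include the SNORD34 and SNORD35 snoRNAs, and a very short "chicken β-actin promoter" hit here is probably a spurious match. The arm runs into an mScarlet red fluorescent protein coding sequence. The name indicates that mScarlet is joined to RPL13A through a PQR (Protein Quantitation Reporter) linker and carries a nucleolar localisation signal ("NOL"), though neither element is annotated in the feature table. Downstream lies the ble gene for zeocin resistance, flanked by two sites that the name calls LoxP but the annotation identifies as lox2272, so Cre should be able to excise the selection marker after clones are isolated. By its name, the cassette continues with another PQR element, a multiple cloning site for a gene of interest, and the RPL13A 3'UTR as the right homology arm. This region is unannotated in the table.

PQR linkers are designed to separate the flanking proteins during translation. Reporter, marker and inserted gene would then be made in fixed proportion from one RPL13A transcript, which suits the generation of stable cell lines with quantifiable protein output.
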