Features (pLannotate 1.2.2; 18 found; start..end, strand, type, name):
      1..93      +  CDS            lacI (fragment): lac repressor; lacI; The lac repressor binds to the lac operator to inhibit transcription in E. coli. This inhibition can be relieved by adding lactose or isopropyl-β-D-thiogalactopyranoside (IPTG).
    106..127     +  protein_bind   CAP binding site: CAP binding activates transcription in the presence of cAMP. E. coli catabolite activator protein
    138..245     +  CDS            RPL13A (fragment): RL13A_CANLF - Experimental evidence at protein level: Swiss-Prot protein existence level 1. Associated with ribosomes but is not required for canonical ribosome function and has extra-ribosomal functions Component of the GAIT (gamma interferon-activated inhibitor of translation) complex which mediates interferon-gamma-induced transcript-selective translation inhibition in inflammation processes. Upon interferon-gamma activation and subsequent phosphorylation dissociates from the ribosome and assembles into the GAIT complex which binds to stem loop-containing GAIT elements in the 3'-UTR of dive
    239..309     +  ncRNA          SNORD34 (fragment): Accession: RF00147 - Small nucleolar RNA SNORD34
    373..471     +  CDS            RPL13A (fragment): RL13A_CANLF - Experimental evidence at protein level: Swiss-Prot protein existence level 1. Associated with ribosomes but is not required for canonical ribosome function and has extra-ribosomal functions Component of the GAIT (gamma interferon-activated inhibitor of translation) complex which mediates interferon-gamma-induced transcript-selective translation inhibition in inflammation processes. Upon interferon-gamma activation and subsequent phosphorylation dissociates from the ribosome and assembles into the GAIT complex which binds to stem loop-containing GAIT elements in the 3'-UTR of dive
    510..595     +  ncRNA          SNORD35: Accession: RF00211 - Small nucleolar RNA SNORD35
    741..758     -  promoter       chicken β-actin promoter (fragment): contains a 21-bp deletion relative to the standard chicken β-actin promoter
    758..883     +  CDS            RPL13A (fragment): RL13A_CANLF - Experimental evidence at protein level: Swiss-Prot protein existence level 1. Associated with ribosomes but is not required for canonical ribosome function and has extra-ribosomal functions Component of the GAIT (gamma interferon-activated inhibitor of translation) complex which mediates interferon-gamma-induced transcript-selective translation inhibition in inflammation processes. Upon interferon-gamma activation and subsequent phosphorylation dissociates from the ribosome and assembles into the GAIT complex which binds to stem loop-containing GAIT elements in the 3'-UTR of dive
   1065..1148    +  CDS            RPL13A (fragment): RL13A_CANLF - Experimental evidence at protein level: Swiss-Prot protein existence level 1. Associated with ribosomes but is not required for canonical ribosome function and has extra-ribosomal functions Component of the GAIT (gamma interferon-activated inhibitor of translation) complex which mediates interferon-gamma-induced transcript-selective translation inhibition in inflammation processes. Upon interferon-gamma activation and subsequent phosphorylation dissociates from the ribosome and assembles into the GAIT complex which binds to stem loop-containing GAIT elements in the 3'-UTR of dive
   1215..1910    +  CDS            mScarlet: mScarlet is a basic (constitutively fluorescent) red fluorescent protein published in 2016, derived from synthetic construct. It has moderate acid sensitivity.
   2024..2057    +  protein_bind   lox2272: Cre-mediated recombination occurs in the 8-bp core sequence (GGATACTT). lox2272 sites are compatible with each other, but incompatible with loxP or loxN sites (Lee and Saito, 1988). Cre recombinase
   2124..2495    +  CDS            ble: BLE_STRHI - Experimental evidence at protein level: Swiss-Prot protein existence level 1. Binding protein with a strong affinity to the bleomycin family of antibiotics. From Streptoalloteichus hindustanus.
   2496..2529    +  protein_bind   lox2272: Cre-mediated recombination occurs in the 8-bp core sequence (GGATACTT). lox2272 sites are compatible with each other, but incompatible with loxP or loxN sites (Lee and Saito, 1988). Cre recombinase
   3706..3800    -  misc_feature   bom (fragment): basis of mobility region from pBR322
   3902..3937    -  CDS            rop (fragment): Rop protein, which maintains plasmids at low copy number; rop
   4032..4136    +  promoter       AmpR promoter: bla
   4137..4997    +  CDS            AmpR: β-lactamase; bla; confers resistance to ampicillin, carbenicillin, and related antibiotics
   5168..5756    +  rep_origin     ori: high-copy-number ColE1/pMB1/pBR322/pUC origin of replication
>Addgene plasmid #165043 | RPL13A_PQR_mScarlet_NOL_LoxP_PQR_zeo_PQR_MCS_RPL13A-3'UTR | addgene full sequence | sequence record 330867 | Addgene NGS Result
GCGCCCAATACGCAAACCGCCTCTCCCCGCGCGTTGGCCGATTCATTAATGCAGCTGGCACGACAGGTTT
CCCGACTGGAAAGCGGGCAGTGAGCGCAACGCAATTAATGTGAGTTAGCTCACTCATTAGGCACCCCAGA
GGCCAGGCCGCTCTGGACCGTCTCAAGGTGTTTGACGGCATCCCACCGCCCTACGACAAGGTGAGCTATG
CCAAACCCCACAGGCAGCGGCCTTACCTGTGGCGTCCATGATGTTCCGCAACTACCTACATTGTTTGATC
CTCATGAAAGCAGCACTGGCTGAGACGCCAGTCCAGCCGACCTCCTTCCCTGTCTGTCCCTCCCGGGCTC
TTAAGCCCCTCTCTTTCTCTAACAGAAAAAGCGGATGGTGGTTCCTGCTGCCCTCAAGGTCGTGCGTCTG
AAGCCTACAAGAAAGGTGAGTCCCAGCTTACGCTGCACCATCTACTTGGGAGATTTCAGGCCTGCTGAGG
GACCTGGGGACCTGGAGCCTGGCAGATGATGTCCTTATCTCACGATGGTCTGCGGATGTCCCTGTGGGAA
TGGCGACAATGCCAATGGCTTAGCTGATGCCAGGAGGCTTGGGTGGGTGCTTTTCTAACAGGCCTGCAGA
GAACAGTTGCATTATGATATGCCCAGCTGTCAGTCACCTCCCAGCTCTCAACAGCTCCGGCTCTTCAGGG
TGTGGGGGCTTAGATATCCTTACAACTTCATTTGTTCACCCCCCCCCCCCCCCCCCGCAGTTTGCCTATC
TGGGGCGCCTGGCTCACGAGGTTGGCTGGAAGTACCAGGCAGTGACAGCCACCCTGGAGGAGAAGAGGAA
AGAGAAAGCCAAGATCCACTACCGGAAGAAGAAACAGCTCATGGTGAGGCCAGGGGCTGGTGCTGAGGGG
GGCATCTCACTCCTGGACAGGCCTGGCAGGTGCCTTGCTCACAGAGTACTCTTAACTGGCAAAGGACCAG
CCGGGGTTGGGGTGGGATGCAGTCCATGTAATGAGGGCAATGCAACCCCTCCTGACCACCACCACCTGCA
CTTATTCTTGGCAGAGGCTACGGAAACAGGCCGAGAAGAACGTGGAGAAGAAAATTGACAAATACACAGA
GGTCCTCAAGACCCACGGACTCCTGGTCGGAAGCGGAGCGACGAATTTTAGTCTACTAAAACAAGCGGGT
GATGTAGAAGAAAACCCTGGACCTATGGTGAGCAAGGGCGAGGCAGTGATCAAGGAGTTCATGCGGTTCA
AGGTGCACATGGAGGGCTCCATGAACGGCCACGAGTTCGAGATCGAGGGCGAGGGCGAGGGCCGCCCCTA
CGAGGGCACCCAGACCGCCAAGCTGAAGGTGACCAAGGGTGGCCCCCTGCCCTTCTCCTGGGACATCCTG
TCCCCTCAGTTCATGTACGGCTCCAGGGCCTTCACCAAGCACCCCGCCGACATCCCCGACTACTATAAGC
AGTCCTTCCCCGAGGGCTTCAAGTGGGAGCGCGTGATGAACTTCGAGGACGGCGGCGCCGTGACCGTGAC
CCAGGACACCTCCCTGGAGGACGGCACCCTGATCTACAAGGTGAAGCTCCGCGGCACCAACTTCCCTCCT
GACGGCCCCGTAATGCAGAAGAAGACAATGGGCTGGGAAGCGTCCACCGAGCGGTTGTACCCCGAGGACG
GCGTGCTGAAGGGCGACATTAAGATGGCCCTGCGCCTGAAGGACGGCGGCCGCTACCTGGCGGACTTCAA
GACCACCTACAAGGCCAAGAAGCCCGTGCAGATGCCCGGCGCCTACAACGTCGACCGCAAGTTGGACATC
ACCTCCCACAACGAGGACTACACCGTGGTGGAACAGTACGAACGCTCCGAGGGCCGCCACTCCACCGGCG
GCATGGACGAGCTGTACAAGGGCAAAAAGAAAGGCCGGACTCAAAAGGAGAAGAAAGCTGCTCGTGCTCG
TTCCAAAGGGAAAAACTCGGATGAAGAAGCCCCCAAGACTGCCCAGAAGAAGTTAAAGCTCTTATAACTT
CGTATAGGATACTTTATACGAAGTTATGGAAGCGGAGCGACGAATTTTAGTCTACTAAAACAAGCGGGTG
ATGTAGAAGAAAACCCTGGACCTATGGCCAAGTTGACCAGTGCCGTTCCGGTGCTCACCGCGCGCGACGT
CGCCGGAGCGGTCGAGTTCTGGACCGACCGGCTCGGGTTCTCCCGGGACTTCGTGGAGGACGACTTCGCC
GGTGTGGTCCGGGACGACGTGACCCTGTTCATCAGCGCGGTCCAGGACCAGGTGGTGCCGGACAACACCC
TGGCCTGGGTGTGGGTGCGCGGCCTGGACGAGCTGTACGCCGAGTGGTCGGAGGTCGTGTCCACGAACTT
CCGGGACGCCTCCGGGCCGGCCATGACCGAGATCGGCGAGCAGCCGTGGGGGCGGGAGTTCGCCCTGCGC
GACCCGGCCGGCAACTGCGTGCACTTCGTGGCCGAGGAGCAGGACATAACTTCGTATAGGATACTTTATA
CGAAGTTATTTGGAAGCGGAGCGACGAATTTTAGTCTACTGAAACAAGCGGGAGACGTGGAGGAAAACCC
TGGACCTACCGGTTGCGGCCGCCTCGAGTCTAGAACTAGTTGATCATGAGCCCAATAAAGACTGTTAATT
CCTCATGCGTTGCCTGCCCTTCCTCCATTGTTGCCCTGGAATGTACAGGACCCAGGGGCAGCAGCAGTCC
AGGTGCCACAGGCAGCCCTGGGACATAGGAAGCTGGGAGCAAGGAAAGGGTCTTAGTCACTGCCTCCCGA
AGTTGCTTGAAAGCACTCGGAGAATTGTGCAGGTGTCATTTATCTATGACCAATAGGAAGAGCAACCAGT
TACTATGAGTGAAAGGGAGCCAGAAGACTGATTGGAGGGCCCTATCTTGTGAGTGGGGCATCTGTTGGAC
TTTCCACCTGGTCATATACTCTGCAGCTGTTAGAATGTGCAAGCACTTGGGGACAGCATGAGCTTGCTGT
TGTACACAGGGTATTTCTAGAAGCAGAAATAGACTGGGAAGATGCACAACCAAGGGGTTACAGGCATCGC
CCATGCTCCTCACCTGTATTTTGTAATCAGAAATAAATTGCTTTTAAAGAAATCTGGCGTCTTTGCACTG
TGTCTGCTGTGGAGGCAGGCCCCTGGCAAATGGGGGGTGAGGAGCTTGAAGAGGGTAGAATGGGCTGTGC
TAATATACAGAATATATGTAACTTGCTATAAATTGAATGATCCTTTATAGACACCGTTTACAAACCAAAG
ACATAAAATGTGGCCAGCAGTGCCTGGTGCTTCCTAGTTAATGTAAAGCTGTCTCATTCTAATTCAGCTG
CAAAGTATGGACCCATGCCCTGCTGCCAGGCTGCTGTAGTCCCGGCGGTCTGTAGAGACTAGCATTTTGC
AAATGATAAGCACTAGAATAACAGATAACGCTAGGCTTTATGCACTAAGAGAACCCATTAGATCTGCCAG
TCTGAATCCCAGAAAGGGCACTGATACAGAGCATTTAGTACTAGGTAGCAATTTCATAAAATGTCCCTGG
TCAAAGCTTGCTGGAGCAGGCCCCGTTCCCATTTTACTGATGTCTAGCAGTCGTGTTCAGTAATACGTCA
TACCCAGGTCTCCACGCTAAACAGCCTAAACACTAAAAGTAAACATGCTGTGAAGTAAAGGAAGCTGCGG
TATTTTCTCCTTACGCATCTGTGCGGTATTTCACACCGCATATGGTGCACTCTCAGTACAATCTGCTCTG
ATGCCGCATAGTTAAGCCAGCCCCGACACCCGCCAACACCCGCTGACGCGCCCTGACGGGCTTGTCTGCT
CCCGGCATCCGCTTACAGACAAGCTGTGACCGTCTCCGGGAGCTGCATGTGTCAGAGGTTTTCACCGTCA
TCACCGAAACGCGCGAGACGAAAGGGCCTCGTGATACGCCTATTTTTATAGGTTAATGTCATGATAATAA
TGGTTTCTTAGACGTCAGGTGGCACTTTTCGGGGAAATGTGCGCGGAACCCCTATTTGTTTATTTTTCTA
AATACATTCAAATATGTATCCGCTCATGAGACAATAACCCTGATAAATGCTTCAATAATATTGAAAAAGG
AAGAGTATGAGTATTCAACATTTCCGTGTCGCCCTTATTCCCTTTTTTGCGGCATTTTGCCTTCCTGTTT
TTGCTCACCCAGAAACGCTGGTGAAAGTAAAAGATGCTGAAGATCAGTTGGGTGCACGAGTGGGTTACAT
CGAACTGGATCTCAACAGCGGTAAGATCCTTGAGAGTTTTCGCCCCGAAGAACGTTTTCCAATGATGAGC
ACTTTTAAAGTTCTGCTATGTGGCGCGGTATTATCCCGTATTGACGCCGGGCAAGAGCAACTCGGTCGCC
GCATACACTATTCTCAGAATGACTTGGTTGAGTACTCACCAGTCACAGAAAAGCATCTTACGGATGGCAT
GACAGTAAGAGAATTATGCAGTGCTGCCATAACCATGAGTGATAACACTGCGGCCAACTTACTTCTGACA
ACGATCGGAGGACCGAAGGAGCTAACCGCTTTTTTGCACAACATGGGGGATCATGTAACTCGCCTTGATC
GTTGGGAACCGGAGCTGAATGAAGCCATACCAAACGACGAGCGTGACACCACGATGCCTGTAGCAATGGC
AACAACGTTGCGCAAACTATTAACTGGCGAACTACTTACTCTAGCTTCCCGGCAACAATTAATAGACTGG
ATGGAGGCGGATAAAGTTGCAGGACCACTTCTGCGCTCGGCCCTTCCGGCTGGCTGGTTTATTGCTGATA
AATCTGGAGCCGGTGAGCGTGGGTCTCGCGGTATCATTGCAGCACTGGGGCCAGATGGTAAGCCCTCCCG
TATCGTAGTTATCTACACGACGGGGAGTCAGGCAACTATGGATGAACGAAATAGACAGATCGCTGAGATA
GGTGCCTCACTGATTAAGCATTGGTAACTGTCAGACCAAGTTTACTCATATATACTTTAGATTGATTTAA
AACTTCATTTTTAATTTAAAAGGATCTAGGTGAAGATCCTTTTTGATAATCTCATGACCAAAATCCCTTA
ACGTGAGTTTTCGTTCCACTGAGCGTCAGACCCCGTAGAAAAGATCAAAGGATCTTCTTGAGATCCTTTT
TTTCTGCGCGTAATCTGCTGCTTGCAAACAAAAAAACCACCGCTACCAGCGGTGGTTTGTTTGCCGGATC
AAGAGCTACCAACTCTTTTTCCGAAGGTAACTGGCTTCAGCAGAGCGCAGATACCAAATACTGTTCTTCT
AGTGTAGCCGTAGTTAGGCCACCACTTCAAGAACTCTGTAGCACCGCCTACATACCTCGCTCTGCTAATC
CTGTTACCAGTGGCTGCTGCCAGTGGCGATAAGTCGTGTCTTACCGGGTTGGACTCAAGACGATAGTTAC
CGGATAAGGCGCAGCGGTCGGGCTGAACGGGGGGTTCGTGCACACAGCCCAGCTTGGAGCGAACGACCTA
CACCGAACTGAGATACCTACAGCGTGAGCTATGAGAAAGCGCCACGCTTCCCGAAGGGAGAAAGGCGGAC
AGGTATCCGGTAAGCGGCAGGGTCGGAACAGGAGAGCGCACGAGGGAGCTTCCAGGGGGAAACGCCTGGT
ATCTTTATAGTCCTGTCGGGTTTCGCCACCTCTGACTTGAGCGTCGATTTTTGTGATGCTCGTCAGGGGG
GCGGAGCCTATGGAAAAACGCCAGCAACGCGGCCTTTTTACGGTTCCTGGCCTTTTGCTGGCCTTTTGCT
CACATGTTCTTTCCTGCGTTATCCCCTGATTCTGTGGATAACCGTATTACCGCCTTTGAGTGAGCTGATA
CCGCTCGCCGCAGCCGAACGACCGAGCGCAGCGAGTCAGTGAGCGAGGAAGCGGAAGA
